Addgene plasmid #16357: pET28a-SENP2 (catalytic domain)
Depositing lab: Guy Salvesen. Depositing organization: Sanford Burnham Prebys Medical Discovery Institute. Publication: Small ubiquitin-related modifier (SUMO)-specific proteases: profiling the specificities and activities of human SENPs. Mikolajczyk J, Drag M, Bekes M, Cao JT, Ronai Z, Salvesen GS. J Biol Chem. 2007 Sep 7. 282(36):26217-24. 10.1074/jbc.M702444200 PubMed 17591783.
Backbone
  Vector backbone: pET28a
  Backbone manufacturer: Novagen
  Backbone size w/o insert (bp): 5369
  Vector type: Bacterial Expression
Growth in bacteria
  Bacterial resistance: Kanamycin, 50 μg/mL
  Growth temperature: 37°C
  Growth strain: DH5alpha
  Growth instructions: BL21(DE3)Codon plus
  Copy number: Unknown
Gene/Insert
  Gene/Insert name: human SENP2 catalytic domain (alt name: SENP2 - SUMO/sentrin specific peptidase 2)
  Species: H. sapiens (human)
  Insert size (bp): 684
  Mutation: Amino Acid 365 to 590 catalytic domain of human SENP2.
  Entrez Gene: SENP2 (a.k.a. AXAM2, SMT3IP2)
  Tag / fusion protein: His (N terminal on backbone)
  Cloning method: Restriction Enzyme; 5′ cloning site NdeI (not destroyed); 3′ cloning site BamHI (not destroyed)
  Sequencing primers: 5′ T7; 3′ T7
Terms and licenses: Academic/Nonprofit Terms; Industry Terms: Not Available to Industry
How to cite: pET28a-SENP2 (catalytic domain) was a gift from Guy Salvesen (Addgene plasmid # 16357 ; http://n2t.net/addgene:16357 ; RRID:Addgene_16357)
