[The description below was written by a language model from this plasmid's Addgene catalogue record and pLannotate feature annotations shown in this document.]
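Description:
pET28a-SENP2 (catalytic domain) is a bacterial expression plasmid built on the Novagen pET28a backbone for producing the catalytic domain of human SENP2 (SUMO/sentrin-specific peptidase 2) in E. coli. The insert, about 684 bp and covering amino acids 365 to 590, was cloned between the NdeI and BamHI sites, both of which remain intact. The sequenced plasmid is about 6.0 kb. It is maintained through a ColE1/pBR322-type origin accompanied by the rop gene and bom region, is selected with kanamycin via the aph(3')-Ia marker, and also carries an f1 phage origin. The short tetracycline-resistance and AmpR-promoter fragments picked up by the annotation are backbone remnants rather than functional markers.

Expression is driven by a T7 promoter with an adjacent lac operator, followed by the phage T7 gene 10 ribosome binding site and ending at the T7 terminator. The plasmid's own lacI cassette supplies the repressor, so transcription stays low until IPTG is added in a host that provides T7 RNA polymerase, such as the BL21(DE3) derivative named in the record. The SENP2 fragment is fused at its N terminus to the backbone His tag, which the automated annotation labels as a partial composite tag, and is separated from it by a thrombin cleavage site that allows tag removal after affinity purification. A second His-tag sequence lies downstream of the insert in the vector; the record lists only the N-terminal tag and does not say whether the insert carries its own stop codon.

SENP2 processes SUMO precursors to their mature form and removes SUMO from conjugated proteins. According to the associated publication, the recombinant domain was used to profile the specificities and activities of the human SENPs.
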