Features (pLannotate 1.2.2; 21 found; start..end, strand, type, name):
     23..302     +  CDS            TcR (fragment): tetracycline efflux protein; tet; confers resistance to tetracycline
    310..387     +  promoter       lacI promoter: lacI
    388..1470    +  CDS            lacI: lac repressor; lacI; The lac repressor binds to the lac operator to inhibit transcription in E. coli. This inhibition can be relieved by adding lactose or isopropyl-β-D-thiogalactopyranoside (IPTG).
   1483..1504    +  protein_bind   CAP binding site: CAP binding activates transcription in the presence of cAMP. E. coli catabolite activator protein
   1519..1810    +  CDS            TcR (fragment): tetracycline efflux protein; tet; confers resistance to tetracycline
   1882..2262    -  CDS            YPB1_ECOLX: Protein predicted: Swiss-Prot protein existence level 4. From Escherichia coli.
   2279..2470    +  CDS            rop: Rop protein, which maintains plasmids at low copy number; rop
   2572..2711    +  misc_feature   bom: basis of mobility region from pBR322
   2897..3485    -  rep_origin     ori: high-copy-number ColE1/pMB1/pBR322/pUC origin of replication
   3607..4422    +  CDS            KanR: aminoglycoside phosphotransferase; aph(3')-Ia; confers resistance to kanamycin in bacteria or G418 (Geneticin®) in eukaryotes
   4431..4488    -  promoter       AmpR promoter (fragment): bla
   4541..4969    -  rep_origin     f1 ori (sequence partly withheld): f1 bacteriophage origin of replication; arrow indicates direction of (+) strand synthesis
   5006..5053    -  terminator     T7 terminator: transcription terminator for bacteriophage T7 RNA polymerase
   5061..5110    -  CDS            SET1 (fragment): solubility-enhancement tag derived from T7 phage gene 10B
   5120..5137    -  CDS            9xHis (fragment): 9xHis affinity tag
   5187..5864    -  CDS            SENP2 (fragment): SENP2_HUMAN - Also known as KIAA1331. Experimental evidence at protein level: Swiss-Prot protein existence level 1. Protease that catalyzes two essential functions in the SUMO pathway. The first is the hydrolysis of an alpha-linked peptide bond at the C-terminal end of the small ubiquitin-like modifier (SUMO) propeptides, SUMO1, SUMO2 and SUMO3 leading to the mature form of the proteins. The second is the deconjugation of SUMO1, SUMO2 and SUMO3 from targeted proteins, by cleaving an epsilon-linked peptide bond between the C-terminal glycine of the mature SUMO and the lysine epsilon-amino group
   5871..5888    -  CDS            thrombin site: thrombin recognition and cleavage site
   5899..5915    -  CDS            capTEV™ (fragment): composite tag for in vivo biotinylation, TEV protease cleavage, and 6xHis tagging
   5934..5956    -  RBS            RBS: efficient ribosome binding site from bacteriophage T7 gene 10 (Olins and Rangwala, 1989)
   5971..5995    -  protein_bind   lac operator: The lac repressor binds to the lac operator to inhibit transcription in E. coli. This inhibition can be relieved by adding lactose or isopropyl-β-D-thiogalactopyranoside (IPTG). lac repressor encoded by lacI
   5996..1       -  promoter       T7 promoter (across the origin): promoter for bacteriophage T7 RNA polymerase
>Addgene plasmid #16357 | pET28a-SENP2 (catalytic domain) | addgene full sequence | sequence record 138323 | Addgene NGS result
AATTTCGCGGGATCGAGATCTCGATCCTCTACGCCGGACGCATCGTGGCCGGCATCACCGGCGCCACAGG
TGCGGTTGCTGGCGCCTATATCGCCGACATCACCGATGGGGAAGATCGGGCTCGCCACTTCGGGCTCATG
AGCGCTTGTTTCGGCGTGGGTATGGTGGCAGGCCCCGTGGCCGGGGGACTGTTGGGCGCCATCTCCTTGC
ATGCACCATTCCTTGCGGCGGCGGTGCTCAACGGCCTCAACCTACTACTGGGCTGCTTCCTAATGCAGGA
GTCGCATAAGGGAGAGCGTCGAGATCCCGGACACCATCGAATGGCGCAAAACCTTTCGCGGTATGGCATG
ATAGCGCCCGGAAGAGAGTCAATTCAGGGTGGTGAATGTGAAACCAGTAACGTTATACGATGTCGCAGAG
TATGCCGGTGTCTCTTATCAGACCGTTTCCCGCGTGGTGAACCAGGCCAGCCACGTTTCTGCGAAAACGC
GGGAAAAAGTGGAAGCGGCGATGGCGGAGCTGAATTACATTCCCAACCGCGTGGCACAACAACTGGCGGG
CAAACAGTCGTTGCTGATTGGCGTTGCCACCTCCAGTCTGGCCCTGCACGCGCCGTCGCAAATTGTCGCG
GCGATTAAATCTCGCGCCGATCAACTGGGTGCCAGCGTGGTGGTGTCGATGGTAGAACGAAGCGGCGTCG
AAGCCTGTAAAGCGGCGGTGCACAATCTTCTCGCGCAACGCGTCAGTGGGCTGATCATTAACTATCCGCT
GGATGACCAGGATGCCATTGCTGTGGAAGCTGCCTGCACTAATGTTCCGGCGTTATTTCTTGATGTCTCT
GACCAGACACCCATCAACAGTATTATTTTCTCCCATGAAGACGGTACGCGACTGGGCGTGGAGCATCTGG
TCGCATTGGGTCACCAGCAAATCGCGCTGTTAGCGGGCCCATTAAGTTCTGTCTCGGCGCGTCTGCGTCT
GGCTGGCTGGCATAAATATCTCACTCGCAATCAAATTCAGCCGATAGCGGAACGGGAAGGCGACTGGAGT
GCCATGTCCGGTTTTCAACAAACCATGCAAATGCTGAATGAGGGCATCGTTCCCACTGCGATGCTGGTTG
CCAACGATCAGATGGCGCTGGGCGCAATGCGCGCCATTACCGAGTCCGGGCTGCGCGTTGGTGCGGATAT
CTCGGTAGTGGGATACGACGATACCGAAGACAGCTCATGTTATATCCCGCCGTTAACCACCATCAAACAG
GATTTTCGCCTGCTGGGGCAAACCAGCGTGGACCGCTTGCTGCAACTCTCTCAGGGCCAGGCGGTGAAGG
GCAATCAGCTGTTGCCCGTCTCACTGGTGAAAAGAAAAACCACCCTGGCGCCCAATACGCAAACCGCCTC
TCCCCGCGCGTTGGCCGATTCATTAATGCAGCTGGCACGACAGGTTTCCCGACTGGAAAGCGGGCAGTGA
GCGCAACGCAATTAATGTAAGTTAGCTCACTCATTAGGCACCGGGATCTCGACCGATGCCCTTGAGAGCC
TTCAACCCAGTCAGCTCCTTCCGGTGGGCGCGGGGCATGACTATCGTCGCCGCACTTATGACTGTCTTCT
TTATCATGCAACTCGTAGGACAGGTGCCGGCAGCGCTCTGGGTCATTTTCGGCGAGGACCGCTTTCGCTG
GAGCGCGACGATGATCGGCCTGTCGCTTGCGGTATTCGGAATCTTGCACGCCCTCGCTCAAGCCTTCGTC
ACTGGTCCCGCCACCAAACGTTTCGGCGAGAAGCAGGCCATTATCGCCGGCATGGCGGCCCCACGGGTGC
GCATGATCGTGCTCCTGTCGTTGAGGACCCGGCTAGGCTGGCGGGGTTGCCTTACTGGTTAGCAGAATGA
ATCACCGATACGCGAGCGAACGTGAAGCGACTGCTGCTGCAAAACGTCTGCGACCTGAGCAACAACATGA
ATGGTCTTCGGTTTCCGTGTTTCGTAAAGTCTGGAAACGCGGAAGTCAGCGCCCTGCACCATTATGTTCC
GGATCTGCATCGCAGGATGCTGCTGGCTACCCTGTGGAACACCTACATCTGTATTAACGAAGCGCTGGCA
TTGACCCTGAGTGATTTTTCTCTGGTCCCGCCGCATCCATACCGCCAGTTGTTTACCCTCACAACGTTCC
AGTAACCGGGCATGTTCATCATCAGTAACCCGTATCGTGAGCATCCTCTCTCGTTTCATCGGTATCATTA
CCCCCATGAACAGAAATCCCCCTTACACGGAGGCATCAGTGACCAAACAGGAAAAAACCGCCCTTAACAT
GGCCCGCTTTATCAGAAGCCAGACATTAACGCTTCTGGAGAAACTCAACGAGCTGGACGCGGATGAACAG
GCAGACATCTGTGAATCGCTTCACGACCACGCTGATGAGCTTTACCGCAGCTGCCTCGCGCGTTTCGGTG
ATGACGGTGAAAACCTCTGACACATGCAGCTCCCGGAGACGGTCACAGCTTGTCTGTAAGCGGATGCCGG
GAGCAGACAAGCCCGTCAGGGCGCGTCAGCGGGTGTTGGCGGGTGTCGGGGCGCAGCCATGACCCAGTCA
CGTAGCGATAGCGGAGTGTATACTGGCTTAACTATGCGGCATCAGAGCAGATTGTACTGAGAGTGCACCA
TTGCGGTGTGAAATACCGCACAGATGCGTAAGGAGAAAATACCGCATCAGGCGCTCTTCCGCTTCCTCGC
TCACTGACTCGCTGCGCTCGGTCGTTCGGCTGCGGCGAGCGGTATCAGCTCACTCAAAGGCGGTAATACG
GTTATCCACAGAATCAGGGGATAACGCAGGAAAGAACATGTGAGCAAAAGGCCAGCAAAAGGCCAGGAAC
CGTAAAAAGGCCGCGTTGCTGGCGTTTTTCCATAGGCTCCGCCCCCCTGACGAGCATCACAAAAATCGAC
GCTCAAGTCAGAGGTGGCGAAACCCGACAGGACTATAAAGATACCAGGCGTTTCCCCCTGGAAGCTCCCT
CGTGCGCTCTCCTGTTCCGACCCTGCCGCTTACCGGATACCTGTCCGCCTTTCTCCCTTCGGGAAGCGTG
GCGCTTTCTCATAGCTCACGCTGTAGGTATCTCAGTTCGGTGTAGGTCGTTCGCTCCAAGCTGGGCTGTG
TGCACGAACCCCCCGTTCAGCCCGACCGCTGCGCCTTATCCGGTAACTATCGTCTTGAGTCCAACCCGGT
AAGACACGACTTATCGCCACTGGCAGCAGCCACTGGTAACAGGATTAGCAGAGCGAGGTATGTAGGCGGT
GCTACAGAGTTCTTGAAGTGGTGGCCTAACTACGGCTACACTAGAAGGACAGTATTTGGTATCTGCGCTC
TGCTGAAGCCAGTTACCTTCGGAAAAAGAGTTGGTAGCTCTTGATCCGGCAAACAAACCACCGCTGGTAG
CGGTGGTTTTTTTGTTTGCAAGCAGCAGATTACGCGCAGAAAAAAAGGATCTCAAGAAGATCCTTTGATC
TTTTCTACGGGGTCTGACGCTCAGTGGAACGAAAACTCACGTTAAGGGATTTTGGTCATGAACAATAAAA
CTGTCTGCTTACATAAACAGTAATACAAGGGGTGTTATGAGCCATATTCAACGGGAAACGTCTTGCTCTA
GGCCGCGATTAAATTCCAACATGGATGCTGATTTATATGGGTATAAATGGGCTCGCGATAATGTCGGGCA
ATCAGGTGCGACAATCTATCGATTGTATGGGAAGCCCGATGCGCCAGAGTTGTTTCTGAAACATGGCAAA
GGTAGCGTTGCCAATGATGTTACAGATGAGATGGTCAGACTAAACTGGCTGACGGAATTTATGCCTCTTC
CGACCATCAAGCATTTTATCCGTACTCCTGATGATGCATGGTTACTCACCACTGCGATCCCCGGGAAAAC
AGCATTCCAGGTATTAGAAGAATATCCTGATTCAGGTGAAAATATTGTTGATGCGCTGGCAGTGTTCCTG
CGCCGGTTGCATTCGATTCCTGTTTGTAATTGTCCTTTTAACAGCGATCGCGTATTTCGTCTCGCTCAGG
CGCAATCACGAATGAATAACGGTTTGGTTGATGCGAGTGATTTTGATGACGAGCGTAATGGCTGGCCTGT
TGAACAAGTCTGGAAAGAAATGCATAAACTTTTGCCATTCTCACCGGATTCAGTCGTCACTCATGGTGAT
TTCTCACTTGATAACCTTATTTTTGACGAGGGGAAATTAATAGGTTGTATTGATGTTGGACGAGTCGGAA
TCGCAGACCGATACCAGGATCTTGCCATCCTATGGAACTGCCTCGGTGAGTTTTCTCCTTCATTACAGAA
ACGGCTTTTTCAAAAATATGGTATTGATAATCCTGATATGAATAAATTGCAGTTTCATTTGATGCTCGAT
GAGTTTTTCTAAGAATTAATTCATGAGCGGATACATATTTGAATGTATTTAGAAAAATAAACAAATAGGG
GTTCCGCGCACATTTCCCCGAAAAGTGCCACCTAAATTGTAAGCGTTAATATTTTGTTAAAATTCGCGTT
AAATTTTTGTTAAATCAGCTCATTTTTTAACCAATAGGCCGAAATCGGCAAAATCCCTTATAAATCAAAA
GAATAGACCGAGATAGGGT
[37 nt withheld, positions 4640-4676]
AAAGAACGTGGACTCCAACGTCAAAGG
[49 nt withheld, positions 4704-4752]
T
[91 nt withheld, positions 4754-4844]
G
[124 nt withheld, positions 4846-4969]
CCCATTCGCCAATCCGGATATAGTTCCTCCTTTCAGCAAAAAACCCCTCAAGACCCGTTTAGAGGCCCCA
AGGGGTTATGCTAGTTATTGCTCAGCGGTGGCAGCAGCCAACTCAGCTTCCTTTCGGGCTTTGTTAGCAG
CCGGATCTCAGTGGTGGTGGTGGTGGTGCTCGAGTGCGGCCGCAAGCTTGTCGACGGAGCTCGAATTCGG
ATCCTCACAGCAACTGCTGATGAAGGATTTCCCACACCATCTTCTTCCGGAAGAGAGGCATCTGGTGCTG
AGTAAATGTGATAGGTTTGTCCCTAGAAATATAATCTGCATATTTACAAGTAAACATTCCACAATCACTC
CCATTCAGCTGTTGAGGAATCTCGTGTGGTTTCATGCTGTGATGGGTCCACTCTAAAAGATTCAGATCAC
TATTTCTTTTGGTCTTACTTTCATCCTGTAAATACTGAAGGAGAATCTCACAGATCCTGTGGCCCTTTTG
TCCCATAGAATCCAGATATTTAAGACACTTTTTTCTTAGGTCAATCACCACCAGGCTCCAATGTACCTTC
CGATGAATAGGCACCAGAATAATTTCTTGTTCAAAGAGATTTACCCCTTTGGTCCATCGTTTCACTGCTT
GGTAACCCCCAGACTTTAATTTAGGATAGAAGAAAGTACTGAATACATGAAGTGCTGGATAGCCTTGCTT
TTTATTTCTTTCCACCAGAAGATTCATGTAAAAATTAATGACTTCATCATTGAGCCAGTGATAGTTCTTT
AATGTCTGAATATCTCCTCGAGTAATTCGCAATTTGAAAGCACTACTTAGGATTTCATCCTGTGGGCCAT
GGCCTAGGGCATTACTGATTTCCTTTTCCATGTCCTCTGTAAGTTCAAGGAGATCCATATGGCTGCCGCG
CGGCACCAGGCCGCTGCTGTGATGATGATGATGATGGCTGCTGCCCATGGTATATCTCCTTCTTAAAGTT
AAACAAAATTATTTCTAGAGGGGAATTGTTATCCGCTCACAATTCCCCTATAGTGAGTCGTATT
