>Addgene plasmid #16357 | pET28a-SENP2 (catalytic domain) | addgene partial sequence | sequence record 22730 | T7 5'-TAATACGACTCACTATAGGG-3'
ACTTTAAGAAGGAGATATACCATGGGCAGCAGCCATCATCATCATCATCACAGCAGCGGCCTGGTGCCGC
GCGGCAGCCATATGGATCTCCTTGAACTTACAGAGGACATGGAAAAGGAAATCAGTAATGCCCTAGGCCA
TGGCCCACAGGATGAAATCCTAAGTAGTGCTTTCAAATTGCGAATTACTCGAGGAGATATTCAGACATTA
AAGAACTATCACTGGCTCAATGATGAAGTCATTAATTTTTACATGAATCTTCTGGTGGAAAGAAATAAAA
AGCAAGGCTATCCAGCACTTCATGTATTCAGTACTTTCTTCTATCCTAAATTAAAGTCTGGGGGTTACCA
AGCAGTGAAACGATGGACCAAAGGGGTAAATCTCTTTGAACAAGAAATTATTCTGGTGCCTATTCATCGG
AAGGTACATTGGAGCCTGGTGGTGATTGACCTAAGAAAAAAGTGTCTTAAATATCTGGATTCTATGGGAC
AAAAGGGCCACAGGATCTGTGAGATTCTCCTTCAGTATTTACAGGATGAAAGTAAGACCAAAAGAAATAG
TGATCTGAATCTTTTAGAGTGGACCCATCACAGCATGAAACCACACGAGATTCCTCAACAGCTGAATGGG
AGTGATT
